>Addgene plasmid #169496 | pTS2404-Tier1-PhCMV-NeoR | addgene full sequence | sequence record 364590 | Addgene NGS Result
AGATCTCCACGCGTGGTACCCTCGAGTTGACATTGATTATTGAGTAGTTATTAATAGTAATCAATTACGG
GGTCATTAGTTCATAGCCCATATATGGAGTTCCGCGTTACATAACTTACGGTAAATGGCCCGCCTGGCTG
ACCGCCCAACGACCCCCGCCCATTGACGTCAATAATGACGTATGTTCCCATAGTAACGCCAATAGGGACT
TTCCATTGACGTCAATGGGTGGAGTATTTACGGTAAACTGCCCACTTGGCAGTACATCAAGTGTATCATA
TGCCAAGTACGCCCCCTATTGACGTCAATGACGGTAAATGGCCCGCCTGGCATTATGCCCAGTACATGAC
CTTATGGGACTTTCCTACTTGGCAGTACATCTACGTATTAGTCATCGCTATTACCATGGTGATGCGGTTT
TGGCAGTACATCAATGGGCGTGGATAGCGGTTTGACTCACGGGGATTTCCAAGTCTCCACCCCATTGACG
TCAATGGGAGTTTGTTTTGGCACCAAAATCAACGGGACTTTCCAAAATGTCGTAACAACTCCGCCCCATT
GACGCAAATGGGCGGTAGGCGTGTACGGTGGGAGGTCTATATAAGCAGAGCTCTCTGGCTAACTAGAGAA
CCCACTGCTTACTGGCTTATCGAAATTAATACGACTCACTATAGGGAGACCCAAGCTGTTCGAAGCGGAA
TTCACCATGACTAGTGGTGGTTCTGGTATTGAACAAGATGGATTGCACGCAGGTTCTCCGGCCGCTTGGG
TGGAGAGGCTATTCGGCTATGACTGGGCACAACAGACAATCGGCTGCTCTGATGCCGCCGTGTTCCGGCT
GTCAGCGCAGGGGCGCCCGGTTCTTTTTGTCAAGACCGACCTGTCCGGTGCCCTGAATGAACTGCAGGAC
GAGGCAGCGCGGCTATCGTGGCTGGCCACGACGGGCGTTCCTTGCGCAGCTGTGCTCGACGTTGTCACTG
AAGCGGGAAGGGACTGGCTGCTATTGGGCGAAGTGCCGGGGCAGGATCTCCTGTCATCTCACCTTGCTCC
TGCCGAGAAAGTATCCATCATGGCTGATGCAATGCGGCGGCTGCATACGCTTGATCCGGCTACCTGCCCA
TTCGACCACCAAGCGAAACATCGCATCGAGCGAGCACGTACTCGGATGGAAGCCGGTCTTGTCGATCAGG
ATGATCTGGACGAAGAGCATCAGGGGCTCGCGCCAGCCGAACTGTTCGCCAGGCTCAAGGCGCGCATGCC
CGACGGCGAGGATCTCGTCGTGACCCATGGCGATGCCTGCTTGCCGAATATCATGGTGGAAAATGGCCGC
TTTTCTGGATTCATCGACTGTGGCCGGCTGGGTGTGGCGGACCGCTATCAGGACATAGCGTTGGCTACCC
GTGATATTGCTGAAGAGCTTGGCGGCGAATGGGCTGACCGCTTCCTCGTGCTTTACGGTATCGCCGCTCC
CGATTCGCAGCGCATCGCCTTCTATCGCCTTCTTGACGAGTTCTTCGCTAGCGGATCCACCGGTGTCTAG
AAAGCTTTGAGGCCGGCCTGCAGGGATCAGCCTCGACTGTGCCTTCTAGTTGCCAGCCATCTGTTGTTTG
CCCCTCCCCCGTGCCTTCCTTGACCCTGGAAGGTGCCACTCCCACTGTCCTTTCCTAATAAAATGAGGAA
ATTGCATCGCATTGTCTGAGTAGGTGTCATTCTATTCTGGGGGGTGGGGTGGGGCAGGACAGCAAGGGGG
AGGATTGGGAAGACAATAGCAGGCATGCTGGGGATGCGGTGGGCTCTATGGCTTCTGAGGCGGAAAGAAC
CAGCTGGGGCTCTAGGGGGTATCCCC
[124 nt withheld, positions 1847-1970]
C
[91 nt withheld, positions 1972-2062]
A
[49 nt withheld, positions 2064-2112]
CCTTTGACGTTGGAGTCCACGTTCTTT
[37 nt withheld, positions 2140-2176]
ACCCTATCTCGGTCTATTCTTTTGATTTATAAGGGATTTTGCCGATTTCGGCCTATTGGTTAAAAAATGA
GCTGATTTAACAAAAATTTAACGCGAATTAATTCTGTGGAATGTGTGTCAGTTAGGGTGTGGAAAGTCCC
CAGGCTCCCCAGCAGGCAGAAGTATGCAAAGCATGCATCTCAATTAGTCAGCAACCAGGTGTGGAAAGTC
CCCAGGCTCCCCAGCAGGCAGAAGTATGCAAAGCATGCATCTCAATTAGTCAGCAACCATAGTCCCGCCC
CTAACTCCGCCCATCCCGCCCCTAACTCCGCCCAGTTCCGCCCATTCTCCGCCCCATGGCTGACTAATTT
TTTTTATTTATGCAGAGGCCGAGGCCGCCTCTGCCTCTGAGCTATTCCAGAAGTAGTGAGGAGGCTTTTT
TGGAGGCCTAGGCTTTTGCAAAAAGCTCCCGGGAGCTTGTATATCCATTTTCGGATCTGATCAAGAGACA
GGATGAGGATCGTTTCGCATGATTGAACAAGATGGATTGCACGCAGGTTCTCCGGCCGCTTGGGTGGAGA
GGCTATTCGGCTATGACTGGGCACAACAGACAATCGGCTGCTCTGATGCCGCCGTGTTCCGGCTGTCAGC
GCAGGGGCGCCCGGTTCTTTTTGTCAAGACCGACCTGTCCGGTGCCCTGAATGAACTGCAGGACGAGGCA
GCGCGGCTATCGTGGCTGGCCACGACGGGCGTTCCTTGCGCAGCTGTGCTCGACGTTGTCACTGAAGCGG
GAAGGGACTGGCTGCTATTGGGCGAAGTGCCGGGGCAGGATCTCCTGTCATCTCACCTTGCTCCTGCCGA
GAAAGTATCCATCATGGCTGATGCAATGCGGCGGCTGCATACGCTTGATCCGGCTACCTGCCCATTCGAC
CACCAAGCGAAACATCGCATCGAGCGAGCACGTACTCGGATGGAAGCCGGTCTTGTCGATCAGGATGATC
TGGACGAAGAGCATCAGGGGCTCGCGCCAGCCGAACTGTTCGCCAGGCTCAAGGCGCGCATGCCCGACGG
CGAGGATCTCGTCGTGACCCATGGCGATGCCTGCTTGCCGAATATCATGGTGGAAAATGGCCGCTTTTCT
GGATTCATCGACTGTGGCCGGCTGGGTGTGGCGGACCGCTATCAGGACATAGCGTTGGCTACCCGTGATA
TTGCTGAAGAGCTTGGCGGCGAATGGGCTGACCGCTTCCTCGTGCTTTACGGTATCGCCGCTCCCGATTC
GCAGCGCATCGCCTTCTATCGCCTTCTTGACGAGTTCTTCTGAGCGGGACTCTGGGGTTCGAAATGACCG
ACCAAGCGACGCCCAACCTGCCATCACGAGATTTCGATTCCACCGCCGCCTTCTATGAAAGGTTGGGCTT
CGGAATCGTTTTCCGGGACGCCGGCTGGATGATCCTCCAGCGCGGGGATCTCATGCTGGAGTTCTTCGCC
CACCCCAACTTGTTTATTGCAGCTTATAATGGTTACAAATAAAGCAATAGCATCACAAATTTCACAAATA
AAGCATTTTTTTCACTGCATTCTAGTTGTGGTTTGTCCAAACTCATCAATGTATCTTATCATGTCTGTAT
ACCGTCGACCTCTAGCTAGAGCTTGGCGTAATCATGGTCATAGCTGTTTCCTGTGTGAAATTGTTATCCG
CTCACAATTCCACACAACATACGAGCCGGAAGCATAAAGTGTAAAGCCTGGGGTGCCTAATGAGTGAGCT
AACTCACATTAATTGCGTTGCGCTCACTGCCCGCTTTCCAGTCGGGAAACCTGTCGTGCCAGCTGCATTA
ATGAATCGGCCAACGCGCGGGGAGAGGCGGTTTGCGTATTGGGCGCTCTTCCGCTTCCTCGCTCACTGAC
TCGCTGCGCTCGGTCGTTCGGCTGCGGCGAGCGGTATCAGCTCACTCAAAGGCGGTAATACGGTTATCCA
CAGAATCAGGGGATAACGCAGGAAAGAACATGTGAGCAAAAGGCCAGCAAAAGGCCAGGAACCGTAAAAA
GGCCGCGTTGCTGGCGTTTTTCCATAGGCTCCGCCCCCCTGACGAGCATCACAAAAATCGACGCTCAAGT
CAGAGGTGGCGAAACCCGACAGGACTATAAAGATACCAGGCGTTTCCCCCTGGAAGCTCCCTCGTGCGCT
CTCCTGTTCCGACCCTGCCGCTTACCGGATACCTGTCCGCCTTTCTCCCTTCGGGAAGCGTGGCGCTTTC
TCATAGCTCACGCTGTAGGTATCTCAGTTCGGTGTAGGTCGTTCGCTCCAAGCTGGGCTGTGTGCACGAA
CCCCCCGTTCAGCCCGACCGCTGCGCCTTATCCGGTAACTATCGTCTTGAGTCCAACCCGGTAAGACACG
ACTTATCGCCACTGGCAGCAGCCACTGGTAACAGGATTAGCAGAGCGAGGTATGTAGGCGGTGCTACAGA
GTTCTTGAAGTGGTGGCCTAACTACGGCTACACTAGAAGAACAGTATTTGGTATCTGCGCTCTGCTGAAG
CCAGTTACCTTCGGAAAAAGAGTTGGTAGCTCTTGATCCGGCAAACAAACCACCGCTGGTAGCGGTGGTT
TTTTTGTTTGCAAGCAGCAGATTACGCGCAGAAAAAAAGGATCTCAAGAAGATCCTTTGATCTTTTCTAC
GGGGTCTGACGCTCAGTGGAACGAAAACTCACGTTAAGGGATTTTGGTCATGAGATTATCAAAAAGGATC
TTCACCTAGATCCTTTTAAATTAAAAATGAAGTTTTAAATCAATCTAAAGTATATATGAGTAAACTTGGT
CTGACAGTTACCAATGCTTAATCAGTGAGGCACCTATCTCAGCGATCTGTCTATTTCGTTCATCCATAGT
TGCCTGACTCCCCGTCGTGTAGATAACTACGATACGGGAGGGCTTACCATCTGGCCCCAGTGCTGCAATG
ATACCGCGAGACCCACGCTCACCGGCTCCAGATTTATCAGCAATAAACCAGCCAGCCGGAAGGGCCGAGC
GCAGAAGTGGTCCTGCAACTTTATCCGCCTCCATCCAGTCTATTAATTGTTGCCGGGAAGCTAGAGTAAG
TAGTTCGCCAGTTAATAGTTTGCGCAACGTTGTTGCCATTGCTACAGGCATCGTGGTGTCACGCTCGTCG
TTTGGTATGGCTTCATTCAGCTCCGGTTCCCAACGATCAAGGCGAGTTACATGATCCCCCATGTTGTGCA
AAAAAGCGGTTAGCTCCTTCGGTCCTCCGATCGTTGTCAGAAGTAAGTTGGCCGCAGTGTTATCACTCAT
GGTTATGGCAGCACTGCATAATTCTCTTACTGTCATGCCATCCGTAAGATGCTTTTCTGTGACTGGTGAG
TACTCAACCAAGTCATTCTGAGAATAGTGTATGCGGCGACCGAGTTGCTCTTGCCCGGCGTCAATACGGG
ATAATACCGCGCCACATAGCAGAACTTTAAAAGTGCTCATCATTGGAAAACGTTCTTCGGGGCGAAAACT
CTCAAGGATCTTACCGCTGTTGAGATCCAGTTCGATGTAACCCACTCGTGCACCCAACTGATCTTCAGCA
TCTTTTACTTTCACCAGCGTTTCTGGGTGAGCAAAAACAGGAAGGCAAAATGCCGCAAAAAAGGGAATAA
GGGCGACACGGAAATGTTGAATACTCATACTCTTCCTTTTTCAATATTATTGAAGCATTTATCAGGGTTA
TTGTCTCATGAGCGGATACATATTTGAATGTATTTAGAAAAATAAACAAATAGGGGTTCCGCGCACATTT
CCCCGAAAAGTGCCACCTGACGTCGACGGATCGGG
Features (pLannotate 1.2.2; 19 found; start..end, strand, type, name):
    105..408     +  enhancer       CMV enhancer: human cytomegalovirus immediate early enhancer
    409..612     +  promoter       CMV promoter: human cytomegalovirus (CMV) immediate early promoter
    608..641     +  LTR            5' LTR (truncated) (fragment): truncated 5' long terminal repeat (LTR) from HIV-1
    657..675     +  promoter       T7 promoter: promoter for bacteriophage T7 RNA polymerase
    728..1516    +  CDS            NeoR/KanR: aminoglycoside phosphotransferase from Tn5; aph(3')-II (or nptII); confers resistance to neomycin, kanamycin, and G418 (Geneticin®)
   1577..1801    +  polyA_signal   bGH poly(A) signal: bovine growth hormone polyadenylation signal
   1805..1826    +  promoter       SV40 promoter (fragment): SV40 enhancer and early promoter
   1847..2275    +  rep_origin     f1 ori (sequence partly withheld): f1 bacteriophage origin of replication; arrow indicates direction of (+) strand synthesis
   2289..2618    +  promoter       SV40 promoter: SV40 enhancer and early promoter
   2685..3476    +  CDS            neo: KKA2_KLEPN - Also known as kan, nptII. Experimental evidence at protein level: Swiss-Prot protein existence level 1. Resistance to kanamycin, neomycin, paromomycin, ribostamycin, butirosin and gentamicin B. From Klebsiella pneumoniae.
   3500..3658    +  CDS            ble (fragment): BLE_KLEPN - Experimental evidence at protein level: Swiss-Prot protein existence level 1. Binding protein with a strong affinity to the bleomycin family of antibiotics. Binds to CL990; an antimitotic-antibiotic compound. From Klebsiella pneumoniae.
   3653..3774    +  polyA_signal   SV40 poly(A) signal: SV40 polyadenylation signal
   3847..3863    -  protein_bind   lac operator: The lac repressor binds to the lac operator to inhibit transcription in E. coli. This inhibition can be relieved by adding lactose or isopropyl-β-D-thiogalactopyranoside (IPTG). lac repressor encoded by lacI
   3871..3901    -  promoter       lac promoter: promoter for the E. coli lac operon
   3916..3937    -  protein_bind   CAP binding site: CAP binding activates transcription in the presence of cAMP. E. coli catabolite activator protein
   3950..4042    -  CDS            lacI (fragment): lac repressor; lacI; The lac repressor binds to the lac operator to inhibit transcription in E. coli. This inhibition can be relieved by adding lactose or isopropyl-β-D-thiogalactopyranoside (IPTG).
   4225..4813    -  rep_origin     ori: high-copy-number ColE1/pMB1/pBR322/pUC origin of replication
   4984..5844    -  CDS            AmpR: β-lactamase; bla; confers resistance to ampicillin, carbenicillin, and related antibiotics
   5845..5949    -  promoter       AmpR promoter: bla
