[The description below was written by a language model from this plasmid's Addgene catalogue record and pLannotate feature annotations shown in this document.]
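Description:
pTS2404-Tier1-PhCMV-NeoR is a mammalian expression plasmid built on pMM1, a pcDNA3.1-derived backbone, and belongs to the "Tier-1" level of the VAMSyB modular plasmid architecture for mammalian synthetic biology. It is propagated in E. coli as a high-copy plasmid through a ColE1/pUC-type origin and selected with ampicillin via the bla (AmpR) gene and its native promoter. An f1 phage origin is also present, along with residual lac promoter/operator and lacI fragments typical of this backbone family.

The payload is a single transcription unit, PhCMV-NeoR-pA. The human cytomegalovirus immediate-early enhancer and promoter drive the Tn5 aminoglycoside 3'-phosphotransferase (APH(3')-II, NeoR), and transcripts are terminated by the bovine growth hormone polyadenylation signal. A T7 promoter lies between the CMV promoter and the coding sequence. The short "HIV-1 LTR" hit at the promoter boundary is only a small annotated fragment, probably an incidental sequence match rather than a functional viral element.

The feature table also shows that the backbone keeps its own pcDNA3.1-style selection cassette: an SV40 early promoter driving a second neo coding sequence, followed by a ble fragment and the SV40 poly(A) signal. The plasmid therefore appears to carry two copies of the neomycin resistance gene, one under CMV and one under SV40 control, which fits the listed G418 selectable marker.

According to the record, the construct serves as a basic expression module supplying constitutive G418/neomycin resistance in mammalian cells. The record does not spell out how it is combined with other modules. The cloning sites used to insert the gene are also not recorded.
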