Addgene plasmid #169496: pTS2404-Tier1-PhCMV-NeoR
Purpose: Tier-1 vector encoding PhCMV-driven neomycin resistance gene NeoR (PhCMV-NeoR-pA).
Depositing lab: Martin Fussenegger. Depositing organization: ETH Zurich (Swiss Federal Institute of Technology). Publication: A versatile plasmid architecture for mammalian synthetic biology (VAMSyB). Haellman V, Strittmatter T, Bertschi A, Stucheli P, Fussenegger M. Metab Eng. 2021 Jul;66:41-50. doi: 10.1016/j.ymben.2021.04.003. Epub 2021 Apr 18. PubMed 33857582.
Backbone
  Vector backbone: pMM1 (pcDNA3.1-based)
  Backbone size w/o insert (bp): 4435
  Vector type: Mammalian Expression
  Selectable markers: Neomycin (select with G418)
Growth in bacteria
  Bacterial resistance: Ampicillin, 100 μg/mL
  Growth temperature: 37°C
  Growth strain: DH5alpha
  Copy number: High Copy
Gene/Insert
  Gene/Insert name: PCMV-driven aminoglycoside 3'-phosphotransferase, APH 3' II (alt names: PCMV-neo; PCMV-NeoR)
  Species: Tn5
  Promoter: PhCMV
  Cloning method: Restriction Enzyme; 5′ cloning site Unknown (unknown if destroyed)
  Sequencing primers: 5′ AmpStart; 3′ BGH-rev
Terms and licenses: Academic/Nonprofit Terms; Industry Terms: Not Available to Industry
How to cite: pTS2404-Tier1-PhCMV-NeoR was a gift from Martin Fussenegger (Addgene plasmid # 169496 ; http://n2t.net/addgene:169496 ; RRID:Addgene_169496)
